Addgene plasmid #80100: pWUKI Cas1 Cas2 T72I
Purpose: Encodes Cas1 and Cas2 T72I
Depositing lab: George Church. Depositing organization: Harvard Medical School. Publication: Molecular recordings by directed CRISPR spacer acquisition. Shipman SL, Nivala J, Macklis JD, Church GM. Science. 2016 Jun 9. pii: aaf1175. 10.1126/science.aaf1175 PubMed 27284167.
Backbone
  Vector backbone: pCDF-1b
  Total vector size (bp): 6068
  Vector type: Bacterial Expression
Growth in bacteria
  Bacterial resistance: Spectinomycin, 50 μg/mL
  Growth temperature: 37°C
  Growth strain: DH5alpha
  Copy number: Unknown
Gene/Insert 1
  Gene/Insert name: Cas1
  Entrez Gene: cas1 (a.k.a. b2755, ECK2750, ygbT)
Gene/Insert 2
  Gene/Insert name: Cas2
  Mutation: T72I
  Entrez Gene: cas2 (a.k.a. b2754, ECK2749, ygbF)
Gene/Insert 3
  Gene/Insert name: CRISPR Array
Terms and licenses: Academic/Nonprofit Terms; Industry Terms: Not Available to Industry
How to cite: pWUKI Cas1 Cas2 T72I was a gift from George Church (Addgene plasmid # 80100 ; http://n2t.net/addgene:80100 ; RRID:Addgene_80100)
