[The description below was written by a language model from this plasmid's Addgene catalogue record and pLannotate feature annotations shown in this document.]
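Description:
pWUKI Cas1 Cas2 T72I is a 6,068 bp bacterial expression plasmid built on the pCDF-1b backbone. It replicates in E. coli from the CloDF13 (CDF) origin, which is compatible with other common origins and so allows co-maintenance with additional plasmids. Selection is with spectinomycin through the aadA (SmR) gene. A backbone-encoded lacI gene supplies lac repressor.

The main payload is the E. coli type I-E spacer-acquisition machinery. A T7 promoter with an adjacent lac operator and a T7 gene 10 ribosome binding site drives cas1 (ygbT), followed almost immediately by cas2 (ygbF), and the unit ends at a T7 terminator. Expression is therefore IPTG-inducible and requires a host that provides T7 RNA polymerase. The Cas2 coding sequence carries a T72I substitution. The record does not state its functional consequence, though the associated publication concerns directed CRISPR spacer acquisition for molecular recording. Short S-Tag and SET1 fragments annotated downstream of cas2 appear to be vector remnants rather than intended fusions.

The catalogue also lists a CRISPR array as a third insert, but the automated annotation does not mark one. Downstream of the T7 terminator the table instead shows a second region: a CAP binding site, lac promoter and lac operator, a SUMO-like open reading frame, and a kanamycin resistance coding sequence (aph(3')-Ia). The array may lie within this region, and its arrangement could link spacer integration to KanR expression, but the record does not explain this, and kanamycin is not listed as a selection marker. The plasmid is suited to studying Cas1–Cas2-mediated spacer integration by a Cas2 variant.
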