Features (pLannotate 1.2.2; 21 found; start..end, strand, type, name):
      1..19      +  promoter       T7 promoter: promoter for bacteriophage T7 RNA polymerase
     20..44      +  protein_bind   lac operator: The lac repressor binds to the lac operator to inhibit transcription in E. coli. This inhibition can be relieved by adding lactose or isopropyl-β-D-thiogalactopyranoside (IPTG). lac repressor encoded by lacI
     59..81      +  RBS            RBS: efficient ribosome binding site from bacteriophage T7 gene 10 (Olins and Rangwala, 1989)
     88..1002    +  CDS            ygbT: CAS1_ECOLI - Also known as cas1. Experimental evidence at protein level: Swiss-Prot protein existence level 1. CRISPR (clustered regularly interspaced short palindromic repeat), is an adaptive immune system that provides protection against mobile genetic elements (viruses, transposable elements and conjugative plasmids) (PubMed:21255106, PubMed:24920831, PubMed:24793649). CRISPR clusters contain sequences complementary to antecedent mobile elements and target invading nucleic acids. CRISPR clusters are transcribed and processed into CRISPR RNA (crRNA). The Cas1-Cas2 complex is involved in CRIS
   1007..1288    +  CDS            ygbF: CAS2_ECOLI - Also known as cas2. Experimental evidence at protein level: Swiss-Prot protein existence level 1. CRISPR (clustered regularly interspaced short palindromic repeat), is an adaptive immune system that provides protection against mobile genetic elements (viruses, transposable elements and conjugative plasmids) (PubMed:21255106, PubMed:24920831, PubMed:24793649). CRISPR clusters contain sequences complementary to antecedent mobile elements and target invading nucleic acids. CRISPR clusters are transcribed and processed into CRISPR RNA (crRNA). The Cas1-Cas2 complex is involved in CRIS
   1313..1354    +  CDS            S-Tag (fragment): affinity and epitope tag derived from pancreatic ribonuclease A
   1384..1401    +  CDS            SET1 (fragment): solubility-enhancement tag derived from T7 phage gene 10B
   1409..1456    +  terminator     T7 terminator: transcription terminator for bacteriophage T7 RNA polymerase
   1557..1578    +  protein_bind   CAP binding site: CAP binding activates transcription in the presence of cAMP. E. coli catabolite activator protein
   1593..1623    +  promoter       lac promoter: promoter for the E. coli lac operon
   1631..1647    +  protein_bind   lac operator: The lac repressor binds to the lac operator to inhibit transcription in E. coli. This inhibition can be relieved by adding lactose or isopropyl-β-D-thiogalactopyranoside (IPTG). lac repressor encoded by lacI
   1682..1969    +  CDS            SUMO: cleavable ubiquitin-like protein tag; S. cerevisiae SMT3 (truncated and modified); modified to prevent cleavage by eukaryotic SUMO proteases
   2080..2892    +  CDS            KanR: aminoglycoside phosphotransferase; aph(3')-Ia; confers resistance to kanamycin in bacteria or G418 (Geneticin®) in eukaryotes
   2984..3775    -  CDS            SmR: aminoglycoside adenylyltransferase (Murphy, 1985); aadA; confers resistance to spectinomycin and streptomycin
   3776..3867    -  promoter       AmpR promoter: bla
   3915..4653    -  rep_origin     CloDF13 ori: Plasmids containing the CloDF13 (CDF) origin of replication can be propagated in E. coli cells that contain additional plasmids with compatible origins.
   4750..4814    -  CDS            TcR (fragment): tetracycline efflux protein; tet; confers resistance to tetracycline
   4829..4850    -  protein_bind   CAP binding site: CAP binding activates transcription in the presence of cAMP. E. coli catabolite activator protein
   4863..5945    -  CDS            lacI: lac repressor; lacI; The lac repressor binds to the lac operator to inhibit transcription in E. coli. This inhibition can be relieved by adding lactose or isopropyl-β-D-thiogalactopyranoside (IPTG).
   5946..6023    -  promoter       lacI promoter: lacI
   6031..6066    -  CDS            TcR (fragment): tetracycline efflux protein; tet; confers resistance to tetracycline
>Addgene plasmid #80100 | pWUKI Cas1 Cas2 T72I | depositor full sequence | sequence record 150474 | pWUKI Cas1 Cas2 T72I sequence 6068 bps
TAATACGACTCACTATAGGGGAATTGTGAGCGGATAACAATTCCCCTGTAGAAATAATTTTGTTTAACTT
TAATAAGGAGATATACCATGACCTGGCTTCCCCTTAATCCCATTCCACTCAAAGATCGCGTCTCCATGAT
CTTTCTGCAATATGGGCAGATCGATGTAATAGATGGCGCGTTTGTACTTATCGACAAGACAGGGATCCGC
ACTCATATTCCTGTTGGCTCGGTTGCCTGCATCATGCTGGAACCTGGTACACGGGTTTCGCATGCAGCTG
TACGCCTGGCTGCGCAAGTTGGAACATTGTTGGTATGGGTGGGGGAAGCGGGCGTTCGTGTTTATGCTTC
TGGTCAGCCTGGAGGTGCGCGTTCAGATAAGCTGCTCTATCAGGCAAAACTTGCTCTGGATGAAGATTTG
CGTCTGAAGGTCGTACGTAAAATGTTTGAACTTCGGTTTGGAGAACCTGCGCCTGCCCGGCGCTCCGTAG
AGCAACTCAGAGGTATAGAAGGCAGTCGCGTGCGGGCAACCTACGCACTTCTGGCGAAGCAATACGGCGT
GACATGGAATGGACGTCGCTACGATCCGAAAGACTGGGAAAAGGGCGATACGATCAACCAATGCATTAGC
GCTGCAACTTCCTGTTTATACGGCGTAACTGAAGCGGCGATACTTGCAGCTGGTTATGCACCAGCTATTG
GGTTTGTGCATACAGGAAAGCCTCTTTCCTTTGTTTACGATATTGCAGACATCATTAAATTTGACACTGT
TGTACCGAAAGCTTTTGAGATAGCGCGTCGTAACCCTGGTGAGCCGGACCGGGAAGTCCGTTTGGCGTGC
AGGGATATTTTTCGCAGTAGTAAAACATTAGCCAAATTGATTCCGCTTATAGAGGACGTGCTTGCCGCTG
GAGAAATACAACCGCCGGCCCCACCTGAAGATGCACAGCCTGTTGCCATTCCGCTTCCTGTTTCACTGGG
AGATGCAGGCCATCGGAGTAGCTGAAATGAGTATGTTGGTCGTGGTCACTGAAAATGTACCTCCGCGCTT
ACGAGGCAGATTAGCCATCTGGTTGTTGGAGGTACGTGCAGGGGTATATGTAGGTGATGTATCCGCAAAA
ATTCGTGAAATGATCTGGGAACAAATAGCTGGACTGGCGGAAGAAGGCAATGTAGTGATGGCATGGGCAA
CGAATACGGAAACGGGATTTGAGTTCCAGATTTTTGGGTTAAACAGGCGTACCCCGGTAGATTTGGATGG
TTTAAGGTTGGTGTCTTTTTTACCTGTTTGAGCGGCCGCACTCGAGTCTGGTAAAGAAACCGCTGCTGCG
AAATTTGAACGCCAGCACATGGACTCGTCTACTAGCGCAGCTTAATTAACCTAGGCTGCTGCCACCGCTG
AGCAATAACTAGCATAACCCCTTGGGGCCTCTAAACGGGTCTTGAGGGGTTTTTTGCTGAAACCTCAGGC
ATTTGAGAAGCACACGGTCACACTGCTTCCGGTAGTCAATAAACCGGTAAACCAGCAATAGACATAAGCG
GTGAGCGCAACGCAATTAATGTGAGTTAGCTCACTCATTAGGCACCCCAGGCTTTACACTTTATGCTTCC
GGCTCGTATGTTGTGTGGAATTGTGAGCGGATAACAATTTCACACAGGAAACAGCTATGGGGTCCCTGCA
GGACTCAGAAGTCAATCAAGAAGCTAAGCCAGAGGTCAAGCCAGAAGTCAAGCCTGAGACTCACATCAAT
TTAAAGGTGTCCGATGGATCTTCAGAGATCTTCTTCAAGATCAAAAAGACCACTCCTTTAAGAAGGCTGA
TGGAAGCGTTCGCTAAAAGACAGGGTAAGGAAATGGACTCCTTAAGATTCTTGTACGACGGTATTAGAAT
TCAAGCTGATCAGGCCCCTGAAGATTTGGACATGGAGGATAACGATATTATTGAGGCTCACCGCGAACAG
ATTGGAGGTCGGTTTATCCCCGCTGGCGCGGGGAACTCTCTAAAAGTATACATTTGTTCTTAAAGCATTT
TTTCCCATACAAACAACCCACCAACCTTAATGTAACAGGATCTGGCAGTAGCCATATTCAACGGGAAACG
TCTTGCTCTAGGCCGCGATTAAATTCCAACATGGATGCTGATTTATATGGGTATAAATGGGCTCGCGATA
ATGTCGGGCAATCAGGTGCGACAATCTATCGATTGTATGGGAAGCCCGATGCGCCAGAGTTGTTTCTGAA
ACATGGCAAAGGTAGCGTTGCCAATGATGTTACAGATGAGATGGTCAGACTAAACTGGCTGACGGAATTT
ATGCCTCTTCCGACCATCAAGCATTTTATCCGTACTCCTGATGATGCATGGTTACTCACCACTGCGATCC
CCGGGAAAACAGCATTCCAGGTATTAGAAGAATATCCTGATTCAGGTGAAAATATTGTTGATGCGCTGGC
AGTGTTCCTGCGCCGGTTGCATTCGATTCCTGTTTGTAATTGTCCTTTTAACAGCGACCGCGTATTTCGT
CTCGCTCAGGCGCAATCACGAATGAATAACGGTTTGGTTGATGCGAGTGATTTTGATGACGAGCGTAATG
GCTGGCCTGTTGAACAAGTCTGGAAAGAAATGCATAAACTTTTGCCATTCTCACCGGATTCAGTCGTCAC
TCATGGTGATTTCTCACTTGATAACCTTATTTTTGACGAGGGGAAATTAATAGGTTGTATTGATGTTGGA
CGAGTCGGAATCGCAGACCGATACCAGGATCTTGCCATCCTATGGAACTGCCTCGGTGAGTTTTCTCCTT
CATTACAGAAACGGCTTTTTCAAAAATATGGTATTGATAATCCTGATATGAATAAATTGCAGTTTCATTT
GATGCTCGATGAGTTTTTCTAATAACCGCTATTTAACGACCCTGCCCTGAACCGACGACCGGGTCATCGT
GGCCGGATCTTGCGGCCCCTCGGCTTGAACGAATTGTTAGACATTATTTGCCGACTACCTTGGTGATCTC
GCCTTTCACGTAGTGGACAAATTCTTCCAACTGATCTGCGCGCGAGGCCAAGCGATCTTCTTCTTGTCCA
AGATAAGCCTGTCTAGCTTCAAGTATGACGGGCTGATACTGGGCCGGCAGGCGCTCCATTGCCCAGTCGG
CAGCGACATCCTTCGGCGCGATTTTGCCGGTTACTGCGCTGTACCAAATGCGGGACAACGTAAGCACTAC
ATTTCGCTCATCGCCAGCCCAGTCGGGCGGCGAGTTCCATAGCGTTAAGGTTTCATTTAGCGCCTCAAAT
AGATCCTGTTCAGGAACCGGATCAAAGAGTTCCTCCGCCGCTGGACCTACCAAGGCAACGCTATGTTCTC
TTGCTTTTGTCAGCAAGATAGCCAGATCAATGTCGATCGTGGCTGGCTCGAAGATACCTGCAAGAATGTC
ATTGCGCTGCCATTCTCCAAATTGCAGTTCGCGCTTAGCTGGATAACGCCACGGAATGATGTCGTCGTGC
ACAACAATGGTGACTTCTACAGCGCGGAGAATCTCGCTCTCTCCAGGGGAAGCCGAAGTTTCCAAAAGGT
CGTTGATCAAAGCTCGCCGCGTTGTTTCATCAAGCCTTACGGTCACCGTAACCAGCAAATCAATATCACT
GTGTGGCTTCAGGCCGCCATCCACTGCGGAGCCGTACAAATGTACGGCCAGCAACGTCGGTTCGAGATGG
CGCTCGATGACGCCAACTACCTCTGATAGTTGAGTCGATACTTCGGCGATCACCGCTTCCCTCATACTCT
TCCTTTTTCAATATTATTGAAGCATTTATCAGGGTTATTGTCTCATGAGCGGATACATATTTGAATGTAT
TTAGAAAAATAAACAAATAGCTAGCTCACTCGGTCGCTACGCTCCGGGCGTGAGACTGCGGCGGGCGCTG
CGGACACATACAAAGTTACCCACAGATTCCGTGGATAAGCAGGGGACTAACATGTGAGGCAAAACAGCAG
GGCCGCGCCGGTGGCGTTTTTCCATAGGCTCCGCCCTCCTGCCAGAGTTCACATAAACAGACGCTTTTCC
GGTGCATCTGTGGGAGCCGTGAGGCTCAACCATGAATCTGACAGTACGGGCGAAACCCGACAGGACTTAA
AGATCCCCACCGTTTCCGGCGGGTCGCTCCCTCTTGCGCTCTCCTGTTCCGACCCTGCCGTTTACCGGAT
ACCTGTTCCGCCTTTCTCCCTTACGGGAAGTGTGGCGCTTTCTCATAGCTCACACACTGGTATCTCGGCT
CGGTGTAGGTCGTTCGCTCCAAGCTGGGCTGTAAGCAAGAACTCCCCGTTCAGCCCGACTGCTGCGCCTT
ATCCGGTAACTGTTCACTTGAGTCCAACCCGGAAAAGCACGGTAAAACGCCACTGGCAGCAGCCATTGGT
AACTGGGAGTTCGCAGAGGATTTGTTTAGCTAAACACGCGGTTGCTCTTGAAGTGTGCGCCAAAGTCCGG
CTACACTGGAAGGACAGATTTGGTTGCTGTGCTCTGCGAAAGCCAGTTACCACGGTTAAGCAGTTCCCCA
ACTGACTTAACCTTCGATCAAACCACCTCCCCAGGTGGTTTTTTCGTTTACAGGGCAAAAGATTACGCGC
AGAAAAAAAGGATCTCAAGAAGATCCTTTGATCTTTTCTACTGAACCGCTCTAGATTTCAGTGCAATTTA
TCTCTTCAAATGTAGCACCTGAAGTCAGCCCCATACGATATAAGTTGTAATTCTCATGTTAGTCATGCCC
CGCGCCCACCGGAAGGAGCTGACTGGGTTGAAGGCTCTCAAGGGCATCGGTCGAGATCCCGGTGCCTAAT
GAGTGAGCTAACTTACATTAATTGCGTTGCGCTCACTGCCCGCTTTCCAGTCGGGAAACCTGTCGTGCCA
GCTGCATTAATGAATCGGCCAACGCGCGGGGAGAGGCGGTTTGCGTATTGGGCGCCAGGGTGGTTTTTCT
TTTCACCAGTGAGACGGGCAACAGCTGATTGCCCTTCACCGCCTGGCCCTGAGAGAGTTGCAGCAAGCGG
TCCACGCTGGTTTGCCCCAGCAGGCGAAAATCCTGTTTGATGGTGGTTAACGGCGGGATATAACATGAGC
TGTCTTCGGTATCGTCGTATCCCACTACCGAGATGTCCGCACCAACGCGCAGCCCGGACTCGGTAATGGC
GCGCATTGCGCCCAGCGCCATCTGATCGTTGGCAACCAGCATCGCAGTGGGAACGATGCCCTCATTCAGC
ATTTGCATGGTTTGTTGAAAACCGGACATGGCACTCCAGTCGCCTTCCCGTTCCGCTATCGGCTGAATTT
GATTGCGAGTGAGATATTTATGCCAGCCAGCCAGACGCAGACGCGCCGAGACAGAACTTAATGGGCCCGC
TAACAGCGCGATTTGCTGGTGACCCAATGCGACCAGATGCTCCACGCCCAGTCGCGTACCGTCTTCATGG
GAGAAAATAATACTGTTGATGGGTGTCTGGTCAGAGACATCAAGAAATAACGCCGGAACATTAGTGCAGG
CAGCTTCCACAGCAATGGCATCCTGGTCATCCAGCGGATAGTTAATGATCAGCCCACTGACGCGTTGCGC
GAGAAGATTGTGCACCGCCGCTTTACAGGCTTCGACGCCGCTTCGTTCTACCATCGACACCACCACGCTG
GCACCCAGTTGATCGGCGCGAGATTTAATCGCCGCGACAATTTGCGACGGCGCGTGCAGGGCCAGACTGG
AGGTGGCAACGCCAATCAGCAACGACTGTTTGCCCGCCAGTTGTTGTGCCACGCGGTTGGGAATGTAATT
CAGCTCCGCCATCGCCGCTTCCACTTTTTCCCGCGTTTTCGCAGAAACGTGGCTGGCCTGGTTCACCACG
CGGGAAACGGTCTGATAAGAGACACCGGCATACTCTGCGACATCGTATAACGTTACTGGTTTCACATTCA
CCACCCTGAATTGACTCTCTTCCGGGCGCTATCATGCCATACCGCGAAAGGTTTTGCGCCATTCGATGGT
GTCCGGGATCTCGACGCTCTCCCTTATGCGACTCCTGCATTAGGAAAT
