>Addgene plasmid #80100 | pWUKI Cas1 Cas2 T72I | addgene partial sequence | sequence record 155790 | T7 5'-TAATACGACTCACTATAGGG-3'
AAATAATTTTGTTTAACTTTAATAAGGAGATATACCATGACCTGGCTTCCCCTTAATCCCATTCCACTCA
AAGATCGCGTCTCCATGATCTTTCTGCAATATGGGCAGATCGATGTAATAGATGGCGCGTTTGTACTTAT
CGACAAGACAGGGATCCGCACTCATATTCCTGTTGGCTCGGTTGCCTGCATCATGCTGGAACCTGGTACA
CGGGTTTCGCATGCAGCTGTACGCCTGGCTGCGCAAGTTGGAACATTGTTGGTATGGGTGGGGGAAGCGG
GCGTTCGTGTTTATGCTTCTGGTCAGCCTGGAGGTGCGCGTTCAGATAAGCTGCTCTATCAGGCAAAACT
TGCTCTGGATGAAGATTTGCGTCTGAAGGTCGTACGTAAAATGTTTGAACTTCGGTTTGGAGAACCTGCG
CCTGCCCGGCGCTCCGTAGAGCAACTCAGAGGTATAGAAGGCAGTCGCGTGCGGGCAACCTACGCACTTC
TGGCGAAGCAATACGGCGTGACATGGAATGGACGTCGCTACGATCCGAAAGACTGGGAAAAGGGCGATAC
GATCAACCAATGCATTAGCGCTGCAACTTCCTGTTTATACGGCGTAACTGAAGCGGCGATACTTGCAGCT
GGTTATGCACCAGCTATTGGGTTTGTGCATACAGGAAAGCCTCTTTCCTTTGTTTACGATATTGCAGACA
TCATTAAATTTGACACTGTTGTACCGAAAGCTTTTGAGATAGCGCGTCGTAACCCTGGTGAGCCGGACCG
GGAAGTCCGTTTGGCGTGCAGGGATATT
