>Addgene plasmid #80100 | pWUKI Cas1 Cas2 T72I | addgene partial sequence | sequence record 155791 | T7term 5'-GCTAGTTATTGCTCAGCGG-3'
GCGCTAGTAGACGAGTCCATGTGCTGGCGTTCAAATTTCGCAGCAGCGGTTTCTTTACCAGACTCGAGTG
CGGCCGCTCAAACAGGTAAAAAAGACACCAACCTTAAACCATCCAAATCTACCGGGGTACGCCTGTTTAA
CCCAAAAATCTGGAACTCAAATCCCGTTTCCGTATTCGTTGCCCATGCCATCACTACATTGCCTTCTTCC
GCCAGTCCAGCTATTTGTTCCCAGATCATTTCACGAATTTTTGCGGATACATCACCTACATATACCCCTG
CACGTACCTCCAACAACCAGATGGCTAATCTGCCTCGTAAGCGCGGAGGTACATTTTCAGTGACCACGAC
CAACATACTCATTTCAGCTACTCCGATGGCCTGCATCTCCCAGTGAAACAGGAAGCGGAATGGCAACAGG
CTGTGCATCTTCAGGTGGGGCCGGCGGTTGTATTTCTCCAGCGGCAAGCACGTCCTCTATAAGCGGAATC
AATTTGGCTAATGTTTTACTACTGCGAAAAATATCCCTGCACGCCAAACGGACTTCCCGGTCCGGCTCAC
CAGGGTTACGACGCGCTATCTCAAAAGCTTTCGGTACAACAGTGTCAAATTTAATGATGTCTGCAATATC
GTAAACAAAGGAAAGAGGCTTTCCTGTATGCACAAACCCAATAGCTGGTGCATAACCAGCTGCAAGTATC
GCCGCTTCAGTTACGCCGTATAAACAGGAAGTTGCAGCGCTAATGCATTGGTTGATCGTATCGCC
