>Addgene plasmid #80100 | pWUKI Cas1 Cas2 T72I | addgene partial sequence | sequence record 156235 | M13pUC-Rev 5'-AGCGGATAACAATTTCACACAGG-3'
GACTCAGAAGTCAATCAAGAAGCTAAGCCAGAGGTCAAGCCAGAAGTCAAGCCTGAGACTCACATCAATT
TAAAGGTGTCCGATGGATCTTCAGAGATCTTCTTCAAGATCAAAAAGACCACTCCTTTAAGAAGGCTGAT
GGAAGCGTTCGCTAAAAGACAGGGTAAGGAAATGGACTCCTTAAGATTCTTGTACGACGGTATTAGAATT
CAAGCTGATCAGGCCCCTGAAGATTTGGACATGGAGGATAACGATATTATTGAGGCTCACCGCGAACAGA
TTGGAGGTCGGTTTATCCCCGCTGGCGCGGGGAACTCTCTAAAAGTATACATTTGTTCTTAAAGCATTTT
TTCCCATACAAACAACCCACCAACCTTAATGTAACAGGATCTGGCAGTAGCCATATTCAACGGGAAACGT
CTTGCTCTAGGCCGCGATTAAATTCCAACATGGATGCTGATTTATATGGGTATAAATGGGCTCGCGATAA
TGTCGGGCAATCAGGTGCGACAATCTATCGATTGTATGGGAAGCCCGATGCGCCAGAGTTGTTTCTGAAA
CATGGCAAAGGTAGCGTTGCCAATGATGTTACAGATGAGATGGTCAGACTAAACTGGCTGACGGAATTTA
TGCCTCTTCCGACCATCAAGCATTTTATCCGTACTCCTGATGATGCATGGTTACTCACCACTGCGATCCC
CGGGAAAACAGCATTCCAGGTATTAGAAGAATATCCTGATTCAGGTGAAAATATTGTTGATGCGCTGGCA
GTGTTCCTGCGCCGGTTGCATTCGATTCCTGTTTGTAATTGTCCTTTTAACAGCGACCGCGTATTTCGTC
TCGCTCAGGCGCAATCACGAATGAATAACGGTTTGGTTGATGCGAGTGATT
